>Addgene plasmid #122344 | px335-sgRNA-EF(Cas9n)-Ddx42-R | depositor full sequence | sequence record 233473 | px335-sgRNA-EF(Cas9n)-Ddx42-R sequence 8447 bps
GAGGGCCTATTTCCCATGATTCCTTCATATTTGCATATACGATACAAGGCTGTTAGAGAGATAATTGGAA
TTAATTTGACTGTAAACACAAAGATATTAGTACAAAATACGTGACGTAGAAAGTAATAATTTCTTGGGTA
GTTTGCAGTTTTAAAATTATGTTTTAAAATGGACTATCATATGCTTACCGTAACTTGAAAGTATTTCGAT
TTCTTGGCTTTATATATCTTGTGGAAAGGACGAAACACCGTCTGGAACAGCAAAGCCATCGTTTAAGAGC
TATGCTGGAAACAGCATAGCAAGTTTAAATAAGGCTAGTCCGTTATCAACTTGAAAAAGTGGCACCGAGT
CGGTGCTTTTTTGTTTTAGAGCTAGAAATAGCAAGTTAAAATAAGGCTAGTCCGTTTTTAGCGCGTGCGC
CAATTCTGCAGACAAATGGCTCTAGAGGTACCCGTTACATAACTTACGGTAAATGGCCCGCCTGGCTGAC
CGCCCAACGACCCCCGCCCATTGACGTCAATAGTAACGCCAATAGGGACTTTCCATTGACGTCAATGGGT
GGAGTATTTACGGTAAACTGCCCACTTGGCAGTACATCAAGTGTATCATATGCCAAGTACGCCCCCTATT
GACGTCAATGACGGTAAATGGCCCGCCTGGCATTGTGCCCAGTACATGACCTTATGGGACTTTCCTACTT
GGCAGTACATCTACGTATTAGTCATCGCTATTACCATGGTCGAGGTGAGCCCCACGTTCTGCTTCACTCT
CCCCATCTCCCCCCCCTCCCCACCCCCAATTTTGTATTTATTTATTTTTTAATTATTTTGTGCAGCGATG
GGGGCGGGGGGGGGGGGGGGGCGCGCGCCAGGCGGGGCGGGGCGGGGCGAGGGGCGGGGCGGGGCGAGGC
GGAGAGGTGCGGCGGCAGCCAATCAGAGCGGCGCGCTCCGAAAGTTTCCTTTTATGGCGAGGCGGCGGCG
GCGGCGGCCCTATAAAAAGCGAAGCGCGCGGCGGGCGGGAGTCGCTGCGACGCTGCCTTCGCCCCGTGCC
CCGCTCCGCCGCCGCCTCGCGCCGCCCGCCCCGGCTCTGACTGACCGCGTTACTCCCACAGGTGAGCGGG
CGGGACGGCCCTTCTCCTCCGGGCTGTAATTAGCTGAGCAAGAGGTAAGGGTTTAAGGGATGGTTGGTTG
GTGGGGTATTAATGTTTAATTACCTGGAGCACCTGCCTGAAATCACTTTTTTTCAGGTTGGACCGGTGCC
ACCATGTACCCATACGATGTTCCAGATTACGCTTCGCCGAAGAAAAAGCGCAAGGTCGAAGCGTCCGACA
AGAAGTACAGCATCGGCCTGGCCATCGGCACCAACTCTGTGGGCTGGGCCGTGATCACCGACGAGTACAA
GGTGCCCAGCAAGAAATTCAAGGTGCTGGGCAACACCGACCGGCACAGCATCAAGAAGAACCTGATCGGA
GCCCTGCTGTTCGACAGCGGCGAAACAGCCGAGGCCACCCGGCTGAAGAGAACCGCCAGAAGAAGATACA
CCAGACGGAAGAACCGGATCTGCTATCTGCAAGAGATCTTCAGCAACGAGATGGCCAAGGTGGACGACAG
CTTCTTCCACAGACTGGAAGAGTCCTTCCTGGTGGAAGAGGATAAGAAGCACGAGCGGCACCCCATCTTC
GGCAACATCGTGGACGAGGTGGCCTACCACGAGAAGTACCCCACCATCTACCACCTGAGAAAGAAACTGG
TGGACAGCACCGACAAGGCCGACCTGCGGCTGATCTATCTGGCCCTGGCCCACATGATCAAGTTCCGGGG
CCACTTCCTGATCGAGGGCGACCTGAACCCCGACAACAGCGACGTGGACAAGCTGTTCATCCAGCTGGTG
CAGACCTACAACCAGCTGTTCGAGGAAAACCCCATCAACGCCAGCGGCGTGGACGCCAAGGCCATCCTGT
CTGCCAGACTGAGCAAGAGCAGACGGCTGGAAAATCTGATCGCCCAGCTGCCCGGCGAGAAGAAGAATGG
CCTGTTCGGCAACCTGATTGCCCTGAGCCTGGGCCTGACCCCCAACTTCAAGAGCAACTTCGACCTGGCC
GAGGATGCCAAACTGCAGCTGAGCAAGGACACCTACGACGACGACCTGGACAACCTGCTGGCCCAGATCG
GCGACCAGTACGCCGACCTGTTTCTGGCCGCCAAGAACCTGTCCGACGCCATCCTGCTGAGCGACATCCT
GAGAGTGAACACCGAGATCACCAAGGCCCCCCTGAGCGCCTCTATGATCAAGAGATACGACGAGCACCAC
CAGGACCTGACCCTGCTGAAAGCTCTCGTGCGGCAGCAGCTGCCTGAGAAGTACAAAGAGATTTTCTTCG
ACCAGAGCAAGAACGGCTACGCCGGCTACATTGACGGCGGAGCCAGCCAGGAAGAGTTCTACAAGTTCAT
CAAGCCCATCCTGGAAAAGATGGACGGCACCGAGGAACTGCTCGTGAAGCTGAACAGAGAGGACCTGCTG
CGGAAGCAGCGGACCTTCGACAACGGCAGCATCCCCCACCAGATCCACCTGGGAGAGCTGCACGCCATTC
TGCGGCGGCAGGAAGATTTTTACCCATTCCTGAAGGACAACCGGGAAAAGATCGAGAAGATCCTGACCTT
CCGCATCCCCTACTACGTGGGCCCTCTGGCCAGGGGAAACAGCAGATTCGCCTGGATGACCAGAAAGAGC
GAGGAAACCATCACCCCCTGGAACTTCGAGGAAGTGGTGGACAAGGGCGCTTCCGCCCAGAGCTTCATCG
AGCGGATGACCAACTTCGATAAGAACCTGCCCAACGAGAAGGTGCTGCCCAAGCACAGCCTGCTGTACGA
GTACTTCACCGTGTATAACGAGCTGACCAAAGTGAAATACGTGACCGAGGGAATGAGAAAGCCCGCCTTC
CTGAGCGGCGAGCAGAAAAAGGCCATCGTGGACCTGCTGTTCAAGACCAACCGGAAAGTGACCGTGAAGC
AGCTGAAAGAGGACTACTTCAAGAAAATCGAGTGCTTCGACTCCGTGGAAATCTCCGGCGTGGAAGATCG
GTTCAACGCCTCCCTGGGCACATACCACGATCTGCTGAAAATTATCAAGGACAAGGACTTCCTGGACAAT
GAGGAAAACGAGGACATTCTGGAAGATATCGTGCTGACCCTGACACTGTTTGAGGACAGAGAGATGATCG
AGGAACGGCTGAAAACCTATGCCCACCTGTTCGACGACAAAGTGATGAAGCAGCTGAAGCGGCGGAGATA
CACCGGCTGGGGCAGGCTGAGCCGGAAGCTGATCAACGGCATCCGGGACAAGCAGTCCGGCAAGACAATC
CTGGATTTCCTGAAGTCCGACGGCTTCGCCAACAGAAACTTCATGCAGCTGATCCACGACGACAGCCTGA
CCTTTAAAGAGGACATCCAGAAAGCCCAGGTGTCCGGCCAGGGCGATAGCCTGCACGAGCACATTGCCAA
TCTGGCCGGCAGCCCCGCCATTAAGAAGGGCATCCTGCAGACAGTGAAGGTGGTGGACGAGCTCGTGAAA
GTGATGGGCCGGCACAAGCCCGAGAACATCGTGATCGAAATGGCCAGAGAGAACCAGACCACCCAGAAGG
GACAGAAGAACAGCCGCGAGAGAATGAAGCGGATCGAAGAGGGCATCAAAGAGCTGGGCAGCCAGATCCT
GAAAGAACACCCCGTGGAAAACACCCAGCTGCAGAACGAGAAGCTGTACCTGTACTACCTGCAGAATGGG
CGGGATATGTACGTGGACCAGGAACTGGACATCAACCGGCTGTCCGACTACGATGTGGACCATATCGTGC
CTCAGAGCTTTCTGAAGGACGACTCCATCGACAACAAGGTGCTGACCAGAAGCGACAAGAACCGGGGCAA
GAGCGACAACGTGCCCTCCGAAGAGGTCGTGAAGAAGATGAAGAACTACTGGCGGCAGCTGCTGAACGCC
AAGCTGATTACCCAGAGAAAGTTCGACAATCTGACCAAGGCCGAGAGAGGCGGCCTGAGCGAACTGGATA
AGGCCGGCTTCATCAAGAGACAGCTGGTGGAAACCCGGCAGATCACAAAGCACGTGGCACAGATCCTGGA
CTCCCGGATGAACACTAAGTACGACGAGAATGACAAGCTGATCCGGGAAGTGAAAGTGATCACCCTGAAG
TCCAAGCTGGTGTCCGATTTCCGGAAGGATTTCCAGTTTTACAAAGTGCGCGAGATCAACAACTACCACC
ACGCCCACGACGCCTACCTGAACGCCGTCGTGGGAACCGCCCTGATCAAAAAGTACCCTAAGCTGGAAAG
CGAGTTCGTGTACGGCGACTACAAGGTGTACGACGTGCGGAAGATGATCGCCAAGAGCGAGCAGGAAATC
GGCAAGGCTACCGCCAAGTACTTCTTCTACAGCAACATCATGAACTTTTTCAAGACCGAGATTACCCTGG
CCAACGGCGAGATCCGGAAGCGGCCTCTGATCGAGACAAACGGCGAAACCGGGGAGATCGTGTGGGATAA
GGGCCGGGATTTTGCCACCGTGCGGAAAGTGCTGAGCATGCCCCAAGTGAATATCGTGAAAAAGACCGAG
GTGCAGACAGGCGGCTTCAGCAAAGAGTCTATCCTGCCCAAGAGGAACAGCGATAAGCTGATCGCCAGAA
AGAAGGACTGGGACCCTAAGAAGTACGGCGGCTTCGACAGCCCCACCGTGGCCTATTCTGTGCTGGTGGT
GGCCAAAGTGGAAAAGGGCAAGTCCAAGAAACTGAAGAGTGTGAAAGAGCTGCTGGGGATCACCATCATG
GAAAGAAGCAGCTTCGAGAAGAATCCCATCGACTTTCTGGAAGCCAAGGGCTACAAAGAAGTGAAAAAGG
ACCTGATCATCAAGCTGCCTAAGTACTCCCTGTTCGAGCTGGAAAACGGCCGGAAGAGAATGCTGGCCTC
TGCCGGCGAACTGCAGAAGGGAAACGAACTGGCCCTGCCCTCCAAATATGTGAACTTCCTGTACCTGGCC
AGCCACTATGAGAAGCTGAAGGGCTCCCCCGAGGATAATGAGCAGAAACAGCTGTTTGTGGAACAGCACA
AGCACTACCTGGACGAGATCATCGAGCAGATCAGCGAGTTCTCCAAGAGAGTGATCCTGGCCGACGCTAA
TCTGGACAAAGTGCTGTCCGCCTACAACAAGCACCGGGATAAGCCCATCAGAGAGCAGGCCGAGAATATC
ATCCACCTGTTTACCCTGACCAATCTGGGAGCCCCTGCCGCCTTCAAGTACTTTGACACCACCATCGACC
GGAAGAGGTACACCAGCACCAAAGAGGTGCTGGACGCCACCCTGATCCACCAGAGCATCACCGGCCTGTA
CGAGACACGGATCGACCTGTCTCAGCTGGGAGGCGACAGCCCCAAGAAGAAGAGAAAGGTGGAGGCCAGC
TAAGAATTCCTAGAGCTCGCTGATCAGCCTCGACTGTGCCTTCTAGTTGCCAGCCATCTGTTGTTTGCCC
CTCCCCCGTGCCTTCCTTGACCCTGGAAGGTGCCACTCCCACTGTCCTTTCCTAATAAAATGAGGAAATT
GCATCGCATTGTCTGAGTAGGTGTCATTCTATTCTGGGGGGTGGGGTGGGGCAGGACAGCAAGGGGGAGG
ATTGGGAAGAGAATAGCAGGCATGCTGGGGAGCGGCCGCAGGAACCCCTAGTGATGGAGTTGGCCACTCC
CTCTCTGCGCGCTCGCTCGCTCACTGAGGCCGGGCGACCAAAGGTCGCCCGACGCCCGGGCTTTGCCCGG
GCGGCCTCAGTGAGCGAGCGAGCGCGCAGCTGCCTGCAGGGGCGCCTGATGCGGTATTTTCTCCTTACGC
ATCTGTGCGGTATTTCACACCGCATA
[142 nt withheld, positions 5907-6048]
C
[141 nt withheld, positions 6050-6190]
CCTTTGACGTTGGAGTCCACGTTCTTT
[37 nt withheld, positions 6218-6254]
ACCCTATCTCGGGCTATTCTTTTGATTTATAAGGGATTTTGCCGATTTCGGCCTATTGGTTAAAAAATGA
GCTGATTTAACAAAAATTTAACGCGAATTTTAACAAAATATTAACGTTTACAATTTTATGGTGCACTCTC
AGTACAATCTGCTCTGATGCCGCATAGTTAAGCCAGCCCCGACACCCGCCAACACCCGCTGACGCGCCCT
GACGGGCTTGTCTGCTCCCGGCATCCGCTTACAGACAAGCTGTGACCGTCTCCGGGAGCTGCATGTGTCA
GAGGTTTTCACCGTCATCACCGAAACGCGCGAGACGAAAGGGCCTCGTGATACGCCTATTTTTATAGGTT
AATGTCATGATAATAATGGTTTCTTAGACGTCAGGTGGCACTTTTCGGGGAAATGTGCGCGGAACCCCTA
TTTGTTTATTTTTCTAAATACATTCAAATATGTATCCGCTCATGAGACAATAACCCTGATAAATGCTTCA
ATAATATTGAAAAAGGAAGAGTATGAGTATTCAACATTTCCGTGTCGCCCTTATTCCCTTTTTTGCGGCA
TTTTGCCTTCCTGTTTTTGCTCACCCAGAAACGCTGGTGAAAGTAAAAGATGCTGAAGATCAGTTGGGTG
CACGAGTGGGTTACATCGAACTGGATCTCAACAGCGGTAAGATCCTTGAGAGTTTTCGCCCCGAAGAACG
TTTTCCAATGATGAGCACTTTTAAAGTTCTGCTATGTGGCGCGGTATTATCCCGTATTGACGCCGGGCAA
GAGCAACTCGGTCGCCGCATACACTATTCTCAGAATGACTTGGTTGAGTACTCACCAGTCACAGAAAAGC
ATCTTACGGATGGCATGACAGTAAGAGAATTATGCAGTGCTGCCATAACCATGAGTGATAACACTGCGGC
CAACTTACTTCTGACAACGATCGGAGGACCGAAGGAGCTAACCGCTTTTTTGCACAACATGGGGGATCAT
GTAACTCGCCTTGATCGTTGGGAACCGGAGCTGAATGAAGCCATACCAAACGACGAGCGTGACACCACGA
TGCCTGTAGCAATGGCAACAACGTTGCGCAAACTATTAACTGGCGAACTACTTACTCTAGCTTCCCGGCA
ACAATTAATAGACTGGATGGAGGCGGATAAAGTTGCAGGACCACTTCTGCGCTCGGCCCTTCCGGCTGGC
TGGTTTATTGCTGATAAATCTGGAGCCGGTGAGCGTGGAAGCCGCGGTATCATTGCAGCACTGGGGCCAG
ATGGTAAGCCCTCCCGTATCGTAGTTATCTACACGACGGGGAGTCAGGCAACTATGGATGAACGAAATAG
ACAGATCGCTGAGATAGGTGCCTCACTGATTAAGCATTGGTAACTGTCAGACCAAGTTTACTCATATATA
CTTTAGATTGATTTAAAACTTCATTTTTAATTTAAAAGGATCTAGGTGAAGATCCTTTTTGATAATCTCA
TGACCAAAATCCCTTAACGTGAGTTTTCGTTCCACTGAGCGTCAGACCCCGTAGAAAAGATCAAAGGATC
TTCTTGAGATCCTTTTTTTCTGCGCGTAATCTGCTGCTTGCAAACAAAAAAACCACCGCTACCAGCGGTG
GTTTGTTTGCCGGATCAAGAGCTACCAACTCTTTTTCCGAAGGTAACTGGCTTCAGCAGAGCGCAGATAC
CAAATACTGTCCTTCTAGTGTAGCCGTAGTTAGGCCACCACTTCAAGAACTCTGTAGCACCGCCTACATA
CCTCGCTCTGCTAATCCTGTTACCAGTGGCTGCTGCCAGTGGCGATAAGTCGTGTCTTACCGGGTTGGAC
TCAAGACGATAGTTACCGGATAAGGCGCAGCGGTCGGGCTGAACGGGGGGTTCGTGCACACAGCCCAGCT
TGGAGCGAACGACCTACACCGAACTGAGATACCTACAGCGTGAGCTATGAGAAAGCGCCACGCTTCCCGA
AGGGAGAAAGGCGGACAGGTATCCGGTAAGCGGCAGGGTCGGAACAGGAGAGCGCACGAGGGAGCTTCCA
GGGGGAAACGCCTGGTATCTTTATAGTCCTGTCGGGTTTCGCCACCTCTGACTTGAGCGTCGATTTTTGT
GATGCTCGTCAGGGGGGCGGAGCCTATGGAAAAACGCCAGCAACGCGGCCTTTTTACGGTTCCTGGCCTT
TTGCTGGCCTTTTGCTCACATGT
Features (pLannotate 1.2.2; 18 found; start..end, strand, type, name):
      1..241     +  promoter       U6 promoter: RNA polymerase III promoter for human U6 snRNA
    289..356     +  misc_RNA       tracrRNA (fragment): trans-activating CRISPR RNA for the Streptococcus pyogenes CRISPR/Cas9 system
    363..406     +  misc_RNA       gRNA scaffold (fragment): guide RNA scaffold for the Streptococcus pyogenes CRISPR/Cas9 system
    453..738     +  enhancer       CMV enhancer: human cytomegalovirus immediate early enhancer; contains an 18-bp deletion relative to the standard CMV enhancer
    740..1017    +  promoter       chicken β-actin promoter: No description available
   1018..1246    +  intron         hybrid intron: hybrid between chicken β-actin (CBA) and minute virus of mice (MMV) introns (Gray et al., 2011)
   1267..1294    +  CDS            3xHA (fragment): three tandem HA epitope tags
   1327..3042    +  CDS            Cas9(N): N-terminal portion of Streptococcus pyogenes Cas9 (Zetsche et al., 2015)
   2929..5427    +  CDS            Cas9(C): C-terminal portion of Streptococcus pyogenes Cas9 (Zetsche et al., 2015)
   5494..5605    +  polyA_signal   bGH poly(A) signal: bovine growth hormone polyadenylation signal
   5710..5850    +  repeat_region  AAV2 ITR: inverted terminal repeat of adeno-associated virus serotype 2 inverted
   5855..5906    -  misc_feature   bom (fragment): basis of mobility region from pBR322
   5925..6305    +  rep_origin     M13 ori (sequence partly withheld): M13 bacteriophage origin of replication; arrow indicates direction of (+) strand synthesis
   6381..6430    -  misc_feature   bom (fragment): basis of mobility region from pBR322
   6532..6567    -  CDS            rop (fragment): Rop protein, which maintains plasmids at low copy number; rop
   6662..6766    +  promoter       AmpR promoter: bla
   6767..7627    +  CDS            AmpR: β-lactamase; bla; confers resistance to ampicillin, carbenicillin, and related antibiotics
   7798..8386    +  rep_origin     ori: high-copy-number ColE1/pMB1/pBR322/pUC origin of replication
