>Addgene plasmid #122344 | px335-sgRNA-EF(Cas9n)-Ddx42-R | addgene full sequence | sequence record 238820 | Addgene NGS Result
GAGGGCCTATTTCCCATGATTCCTTCATATTTGCATATACGATACAAGGCTGTTAGAGAGATAATTGGAA
TTAATTTGACTGTAAACACAAAGATATTAGTACAAAATACGTGACGTAGAAAGTAATAATTTCTTGGGTA
GTTTGCAGTTTTAAAATTATGTTTTAAAATGGACTATCATATGCTTACCGTAACTTGAAAGTATTTCGAT
TTCTTGGCTTTATATATCTTGTGGAAAGGACGAAACACCGTCTGGAACAGCAAAGCCATCGTTTAAGAGC
TATGCTGGAAACAGCATAGCAAGTTTAAATAAGGCTAGTCCGTTATCAACTTGAAAAAGTGGCACCGAGT
CGGTGCTTTTTTGTTTTAGAGCTAGAAATAGCAAGTTAAAATAAGGCTAGTCCGTTTTTAGCGCGTGCGC
CAATTCTGCAGACAAATGGCTCTAGAGGTACCCGTTACATAACTTACGGTAAATGGCCCGCCTGGCTGAC
CGCCCAACGACCCCCGCCCATTGACGTCAATAGTAACGCCAATAGGGACTTTCCATTGACGTCAATGGGT
GGAGTATTTACGGTAAACTGCCCACTTGGCAGTACATCAAGTGTATCATATGCCAAGTACGCCCCCTATT
GACGTCAATGACGGTAAATGGCCCGCCTGGCATTGTGCCCAGTACATGACCTTATGGGACTTTCCTACTT
GGCAGTACATCTACGTATTAGTCATCGCTATTACCATGGTCGAGGTGAGCCCCACGTTCTGCTTCACTCT
CCCCATCTCCCCCCCCTCCCCACCCCCAATTTTGTATTTATTTATTTTTTAATTATTTTGTGCAGCGATG
GGGGCGGGGGGGGGGGGGGGCGCGCGCCRGGCGGGGCGGGGGGGGGGGGGGGGGGGGGGGGGGGGGGGGG
GGGGGGKGCGGCGGCAGCCAATCAGAGCGGCGCGCTCCGAAAGTTTCCTTTTATGGCGAGGCGGCGGCGG
CGGCGGCCCTATAAAAAGCGAAGCGCGCGGCGGGCGGGAGTCGCTGCGCGCTGCCTTCGCCCCGTGCCCC
GCTCCGCCGCCGCCTCGCGCCGCCCGCCCCGGCTCTGACTGACCGCGTTACTCCCACAGGTGAGCGGGCG
GGACGGCCCTTCTCCTCCGGGCTGTAATTAGCTGAGCAAGAGGTAAGGGTTTAAGGGATGGTTGGTTGGT
GGGGTATTAATGTTTAATTACCTGGAGCACCTGCCTGAAATCACTTTTTTTCAGGTTGGACCGGTGCCAC
CATGTACCCATACGATGTTCCAGATTACGCTTCGCCGAAGAAAAAGCGCAAGGTCGAAGCGTCCGACAAG
AAGTACAGCATCGGCCTGGCCATCGGCACCAACTCTGTGGGCTGGGCCGTGATCACCGACGAGTACAAGG
TGCCCAGCAAGAAATTCAAGGTGCTGGGCAACACCGACCGGCACAGCATCAAGAAGAACCTGATCGGAGC
CCTGCTGTTCGACAGCGGCGAAACAGCCGAGGCCACCCGGCTGAAGAGAACCGCCAGAAGAAGATACACC
AGACGGAAGAACCGGATCTGCTATCTGCAAGAGATCTTCAGCAACGAGATGGCCAAGGTGGACGACAGCT
TCTTCCACAGACTGGAAGAGTCCTTCCTGGTGGAAGAGGATAAGAAGCACGAGCGGCACCCCATCTTCGG
CAACATCGTGGACGAGGTGGCCTACCACGAGAAGTACCCCACCATCTACCACCTGAGAAAGAAACTGGTG
GACAGCACCGACAAGGCCGACCTGCGGCTGATCTATCTGGCCCTGGCCCACATGATCAAGTTCCGGGGCC
ACTTCCTGATCGAGGGCGACCTGAACCCCGACAACAGCGACGTGGACAAGCTGTTCATCCAGCTGGTGCA
GACCTACAACCAGCTGTTCGAGGAAAACCCCATCAACGCCAGCGGCGTGGACGCCAAGGCCATCCTGTCT
GCCAGACTGAGCAAGAGCAGACGGCTGGAAAATCTGATCGCCCAGCTGCCCGGCGAGAAGAAGAATGGCC
TGTTCGGCAACCTGATTGCCCTGAGCCTGGGCCTGACCCCCAACTTCAAGAGCAACTTCGACCTGGCCGA
GGATGCCAAACTGCAGCTGAGCAAGGACACCTACGACGACGACCTGGACAACCTGCTGGCCCAGATCGGC
GACCAGTACGCCGACCTGTTTCTGGCCGCCAAGAACCTGTCCGACGCCATCCTGCTGAGCGACATCCTGA
GAGTGAACACCGAGATCACCAAGGCCCCCCTGAGCGCCTCTATGATCAAGAGATACGACGAGCACCACCA
GGACCTGACCCTGCTGAAAGCTCTCGTGCGGCAGCAGCTGCCTGAGAAGTACAAAGAGATTTTCTTCGAC
CAGAGCAAGAACGGCTACGCCGGCTACATTGACGGCGGAGCCAGCCAGGAAGAGTTCTACAAGTTCATCA
AGCCCATCCTGGAAAAGATGGACGGCACCGAGGAACTGCTCGTGAAGCTGAACAGAGAGGACCTGCTGCG
GAAGCAGCGGACCTTCGACAACGGCAGCATCCCCCACCAGATCCACCTGGGAGAGCTGCACGCCATTCTG
CGGCGGCAGGAAGATTTTTACCCATTCCTGAAGGACAACCGGGAAAAGATCGAGAAGATCCTGACCTTCC
GCATCCCCTACTACGTGGGCCCTCTGGCCAGGGGAAACAGCAGATTCGCCTGGATGACCAGAAAGAGCGA
GGAAACCATCACCCCCTGGAACTTCGAGGAAGTGGTGGACAAGGGCGCTTCCGCCCAGAGCTTCATCGAG
CGGATGACCAACTTCGATAAGAACCTGCCCAACGAGAAGGTGCTGCCCAAGCACAGCCTGCTGTACGAGT
ACTTCACCGTGTATAACGAGCTGACCAAAGTGAAATACGTGACCGAGGGAATGAGAAAGCCCGCCTTCCT
GAGCGGCGAGCAGAAAAAGGCCATCGTGGACCTGCTGTTCAAGACCAACCGGAAAGTGACCGTGAAGCAG
CTGAAAGAGGACTACTTCAAGAAAATCGAGTGCTTCGACTCCGTGGAAATCTCCGGCGTGGAAGATCGGT
TCAACGCCTCCCTGGGCACATACCACGATCTGCTGAAAATTATCAAGGACAAGGACTTCCTGGACAATGA
GGAAAACGAGGACATTCTGGAAGATATCGTGCTGACCCTGACACTGTTTGAGGACAGAGAGATGATCGAG
GAACGGCTGAAAACCTATGCCCACCTGTTCGACGACAAAGTGATGAAGCAGCTGAAGCGGCGGAGATACA
CCGGCTGGGGCAGGCTGAGCCGGAAGCTGATCAACGGCATCCGGGACAAGCAGTCCGGCAAGACAATCCT
GGATTTCCTGAAGTCCGACGGCTTCGCCAACAGAAACTTCATGCAGCTGATCCACGACGACAGCCTGACC
TTTAAAGAGGACATCCAGAAAGCCCAGGTGTCCGGCCAGGGCGATAGCCTGCACGAGCACATTGCCAATC
TGGCCGGCAGCCCCGCCATTAAGAAGGGCATCCTGCAGACAGTGAAGGTGGTGGACGAGCTCGTGAAAGT
GATGGGCCGGCACAAGCCCGAGAACATCGTGATCGAAATGGCCAGAGAGAACCAGACCACCCAGAAGGGA
CAGAAGAACAGCCGCGAGAGAATGAAGCGGATCGAAGAGGGCATCAAAGAGCTGGGCAGCCAGATCCTGA
AAGAACACCCCGTGGAAAACACCCAGCTGCAGAACGAGAAGCTGTACCTGTACTACCTGCAGAATGGGCG
GGATATGTACGTGGACCAGGAACTGGACATCAACCGGCTGTCCGACTACGATGTGGACCATATCGTGCCT
CAGAGCTTTCTGAAGGACGACTCCATCGACAACAAGGTGCTGACCAGAAGCGACAAGAACCGGGGCAAGA
GCGACAACGTGCCCTCCGAAGAGGTCGTGAAGAAGATGAAGAACTACTGGCGGCAGCTGCTGAACGCCAA
GCTGATTACCCAGAGAAAGTTCGACAATCTGACCAAGGCCGAGAGAGGCGGCCTGAGCGAACTGGATAAG
GCCGGCTTCATCAAGAGACAGCTGGTGGAAACCCGGCAGATCACAAAGCACGTGGCACAGATCCTGGACT
CCCGGATGAACACTAAGTACGACGAGAATGACAAGCTGATCCGGGAAGTGAAAGTGATCACCCTGAAGTC
CAAGCTGGTGTCCGATTTCCGGAAGGATTTCCAGTTTTACAAAGTGCGCGAGATCAACAACTACCACCAC
GCCCACGACGCCTACCTGAACGCCGTCGTGGGAACCGCCCTGATCAAAAAGTACCCTAAGCTGGAAAGCG
AGTTCGTGTACGGCGACTACAAGGTGTACGACGTGCGGAAGATGATCGCCAAGAGCGAGCAGGAAATCGG
CAAGGCTACCGCCAAGTACTTCTTCTACAGCAACATCATGAACTTTTTCAAGACCGAGATTACCCTGGCC
AACGGCGAGATCCGGAAGCGGCCTCTGATCGAGACAAACGGCGAAACCGGGGAGATCGTGTGGGATAAGG
GCCGGGATTTTGCCACCGTGCGGAAAGTGCTGAGCATGCCCCAAGTGAATATCGTGAAAAAGACCGAGGT
GCAGACAGGCGGCTTCAGCAAAGAGTCTATCCTGCCCAAGAGGAACAGCGATAAGCTGATCGCCAGAAAG
AAGGACTGGGACCCTAAGAAGTACGGCGGCTTCGACAGCCCCACCGTGGCCTATTCTGTGCTGGTGGTGG
CCAAAGTGGAAAAGGGCAAGTCCAAGAAACTGAAGAGTGTGAAAGAGCTGCTGGGGATCACCATCATGGA
AAGAAGCAGCTTCGAGAAGAATCCCATCGACTTTCTGGAAGCCAAGGGCTACAAAGAAGTGAAAAAGGAC
CTGATCATCAAGCTGCCTAAGTACTCCCTGTTCGAGCTGGAAAACGGCCGGAAGAGAATGCTGGCCTCTG
CCGGCGAACTGCAGAAGGGAAACGAACTGGCCCTGCCCTCCAAATATGTGAACTTCCTGTACCTGGCCAG
CCACTATGAGAAGCTGAAGGGCTCCCCCGAGGATAATGAGCAGAAACAGCTGTTTGTGGAACAGCACAAG
CACTACCTGGACGAGATCATCGAGCAGATCAGCGAGTTCTCCAAGAGAGTGATCCTGGCCGACGCTAATC
TGGACAAAGTGCTGTCCGCCTACAACAAGCACCGGGATAAGCCCATCAGAGAGCAGGCCGAGAATATCAT
CCACCTGTTTACCCTGACCAATCTGGGAGCCCCTGCCGCCTTCAAGTACTTTGACACCACCATCGACCGG
AAGAGGTACACCAGCACCAAAGAGGTGCTGGACGCCACCCTGATCCACCAGAGCATCACCGGCCTGTACG
AGACACGGATCGACCTGTCTCAGCTGGGAGGCGACAGCCCCAAGAAGAAGAGAAAGGTGGAGGCCAGCTA
AGAATTCCTAGAGCTCGCTGATCAGCCTCGACTGTGCCTTCTAGTTGCCAGCCATCTGTTGTTTGCCCCT
CCCCCGTGCCTTCCTTGACCCTGGAAGGTGCCACTCCCACTGTCCTTTCCTAATAAAATGAGGAAATTGC
ATCGCATTGTCTGAGTAGGTGTCATTCTATTCTGGGGGGTGGGGTGGGGCAGGACAGCAAGGGGGAGGAT
TGGGAAGAGAATAGCAGGCATGCTGGGGAGCGGCCGCAGGAACCCCTAGTGATGGAGTTGGCCACTCCCT
CTCTGCGCGCTCGCTCGCTCACTGAGGCCGGGCGACCAAAGGTCGCCCGACGCCCGGGCTTTGCCCGGGC
GGCCTCAGTGAGCGAGCGAGCGCGCAGCTGCCTGCAGGGGCGCCTGATGCGGTATTTTCTCCTTACGCAT
CTGTGCGGTATTTCACACCGCATA
[95 nt withheld, positions 5905-5999]
T
[46 nt withheld, positions 6001-6046]
C
[141 nt withheld, positions 6048-6188]
CCTTTGACGTTGGAGTCCACGTTCTTT
[37 nt withheld, positions 6216-6252]
ACTCTATCTCGGGCTATTCTTTTGATTTATAAGGGATTTTGCCGATTTCGGTCTATTGGTTAAAAAATGA
GCTGATTTAACAAAAATTTAACGCGAATTTTAACAAAATATTAACGTTTACAATTTTATGGTGCACTCTC
AGTACAATCTGCTCTGATGCCGCATAGTTAAGCCAGCCCCGACACCCGCCAACACCCGCTGACGCGCCCT
GACGGGCTTGTCTGCTCCCGGCATCCGCTTACAGACAAGCTGTGACCGTCTCCGGGAGCTGCATGTGTCA
GAGGTTTTCACCGTCATCACCGAAACGCGCGAGACGAAAGGGCCTCGTGATACGCCTATTTTTATAGGTT
AATGTCATGATAATAATGGTTTCTTAGACGTCAGGTGGCACTTTTCGGGGAAATGTGCGCGGAACCCCTA
TTTGTTTATTTTTCTAAATACATTCAAATATGTATCCGCTCATGAGACAATAACCCTGATAAATGCTTCA
ATAATATTGAAAAAGGAAGAGTATGAGTATTCAACATTTCCGTGTCGCCCTTATTCCCTTTTTTGCGGCA
TTTTGCCTTCCTGTTTTTGCTCACCCAGAAACGCTGGTGAAAGTAAAAGATGCTGAAGATCAGTTGGGTG
CACGAGTGGGTTACATCGAACTGGATCTCAACAGCGGTAAGATCCTTGAGAGTTTTCGCCCCGAAGAACG
TTTTCCAATGATGAGCACTTTTAAAGTTCTGCTATGTGGCGCGGTATTATCCCGTATTGACGCCGGGCAA
GAGCAACTCGGTCGCCGCATACACTATTCTCAGAATGACTTGGTTGAGTACTCACCAGTCACAGAAAAGC
ATCTTACGGATGGCATGACAGTAAGAGAATTATGCAGTGCTGCCATAACCATGAGTGATAACACTGCGGC
CAACTTACTTCTGACAACGATCGGAGGACCGAAGGAGCTAACCGCTTTTTTGCACAACATGGGGGATCAT
GTAACTCGCCTTGATCGTTGGGAACCGGAGCTGAATGAAGCCATACCAAACGACGAGCGTGACACCACGA
TGCCTGTAGCAATGGCAACAACGTTGCGCAAACTATTAACTGGCGAACTACTTACTCTAGCTTCCCGGCA
ACAATTAATAGACTGGATGGAGGCGGATAAAGTTGCAGGACCACTTCTGCGCTCGGCCCTTCCGGCTGGC
TGGTTTATTGCTGATAAATCTGGAGCCGGTGAGCGTGGAAGCCGCGGTATCATTGCAGCACTGGGGCCAG
ATGGTAAGCCCTCCCGTATCGTAGTTATCTACACGACGGGGAGTCAGGCAACTATGGATGAACGAAATAG
ACAGATCGCTGAGATAGGTGCCTCACTGATTAAGCATTGGTAACTGTCAGACCAAGTTTACTCATATATA
CTTTAGATTGATTTAAAACTTCATTTTTAATTTAAAAGGATCTAGGTGAAGATCCTTTTTGATAATCTCA
TGACCAAAATCCCTTAACGTGAGTTTTCGTTCCACTGAGCGTCAGACCCCGTAGAAAAGATCAAAGGATC
TTCTTGAGATCCTTTTTTTCTGCGCGTAATCTGCTGCTTGCAAACAAAAAAACCACCGCTACCAGCGGTG
GTTTGTTTGCCGGATCAAGAGCTACCAACTCTTTTTCCGAAGGTAACTGGCTTCAGCAGAGCGCAGATAC
CAAATACTGTTCTTCTAGTGTAGCCGTAGTTAGGCCACCACTTCAAGAACTCTGTAGCACCGCCTACATA
CCTCGCTCTGCTAATCCTGTTACCAGTGGCTGCTGCCAGTGGCGATAAGTCGTGTCTTACCGGGTTGGAC
TCAAGACGATAGTTACCGGATAAGGCGCAGCGGTCGGGCTGAACGGGGGGTTCGTGCACACAGCCCAGCT
TGGAGCGAACGACCTACACCGAACTGAGATACCTACAGCGTGAGCTATGAGAAAGCGCCACGCTTCCCGA
AGGGAGAAAGGCGGACAGGTATCCGGTAAGCGGCAGGGTCGGAACAGGAGAGCGCACGAGGGAGCTTCCA
GGGGGAAACGCCTGGTATCTTTATAGTCCTGTCGGGTTTCGCCACCTCTGACTTGAGCGTCGATTTTTGT
GATGCTCGTCAGGGGGGCGGAGCCTATGGAAAAACGCCAGCAACGCGGCCTTTTTACGGTTCCTGGCCTT
TTGCTGGCCTTTTGCTCACATGT
Features (pLannotate 1.2.2; 18 found; start..end, strand, type, name):
      1..241     +  promoter       U6 promoter: RNA polymerase III promoter for human U6 snRNA
    289..356     +  misc_RNA       tracrRNA (fragment): trans-activating CRISPR RNA for the Streptococcus pyogenes CRISPR/Cas9 system
    363..406     +  misc_RNA       gRNA scaffold (fragment): guide RNA scaffold for the Streptococcus pyogenes CRISPR/Cas9 system
    453..738     +  enhancer       CMV enhancer: human cytomegalovirus immediate early enhancer; contains an 18-bp deletion relative to the standard CMV enhancer
    740..1016    +  promoter       chicken β-actin promoter: No description available
   1017..1244    +  intron         hybrid intron: hybrid between chicken β-actin (CBA) and minute virus of mice (MMV) introns (Gray et al., 2011)
   1265..1292    +  CDS            3xHA (fragment): three tandem HA epitope tags
   1325..3040    +  CDS            Cas9(N): N-terminal portion of Streptococcus pyogenes Cas9 (Zetsche et al., 2015)
   2927..5425    +  CDS            Cas9(C): C-terminal portion of Streptococcus pyogenes Cas9 (Zetsche et al., 2015)
   5492..5603    +  polyA_signal   bGH poly(A) signal: bovine growth hormone polyadenylation signal
   5708..5848    +  repeat_region  AAV2 ITR: inverted terminal repeat of adeno-associated virus serotype 2 inverted
   5853..5904    -  misc_feature   bom (fragment): basis of mobility region from pBR322
   5923..6378    +  rep_origin     f1 ori (sequence partly withheld): f1 bacteriophage origin of replication; arrow indicates direction of (+) strand synthesis
   6379..6428    -  misc_feature   bom (fragment): basis of mobility region from pBR322
   6530..6565    -  CDS            rop (fragment): Rop protein, which maintains plasmids at low copy number; rop
   6660..6764    +  promoter       AmpR promoter: bla
   6765..7625    +  CDS            AmpR: β-lactamase; bla; confers resistance to ampicillin, carbenicillin, and related antibiotics
   7796..8384    +  rep_origin     ori: high-copy-number ColE1/pMB1/pBR322/pUC origin of replication
