[The description below was written by a language model from this plasmid's Addgene catalogue record and pLannotate feature annotations shown in this document.]
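Description:
px335-sgRNA-EF(Cas9n)-Ddx42-R is a mammalian expression plasmid built on the px335 backbone that delivers both components of a CRISPR nickase system from a single vector of about 8.4 kb. It is propagated in E. coli as a high-copy plasmid through a ColE1/pUC-type origin and selected with ampicillin via the β-lactamase gene. A filamentous phage (f1/M13) origin and a single AAV2 inverted terminal repeat are also annotated. With only one ITR detected, the record gives no indication that the plasmid is meant for AAV packaging.

The first cassette uses the human U6 RNA polymerase III promoter to transcribe a 20-nt guide against mouse Ddx42, cloned between BbsI sites that were destroyed in the process. The guide is fused to a Streptococcus pyogenes guide RNA scaffold. The depositor replaced the standard scaffold with the optimized sgRNA(F+E) design, which probably explains why the annotation software recognises the scaffold only as two partial fragments.

The second cassette drives S. pyogenes Cas9 from a CMV enhancer, chicken β-actin promoter and hybrid intron, ending in a bovine growth hormone polyadenylation signal. The coding sequence is annotated as overlapping N- and C-terminal portions that together span one continuous open reading frame, preceded by a short match to an HA epitope tag. The name and stated purpose identify the enzyme as a nickase, although the inactivating mutation is not annotated.

Nickases are normally used in pairs with offset guides to cut both strands with fewer off-target breaks. The "-R" suffix may mark this as one member of such a pair, but the record does not say so. The depositor and sequenced versions differ by two bases in length but carry essentially the same features.
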