Addgene plasmid #122344: px335-sgRNA-EF(Cas9n)-Ddx42-R
Purpose: Expresses sgRNA targeting mouse Ddx42 and Cas9 nickase in mammalian cells
Depositing lab: Hiroshi Ochiai. Depositing organization: Hiroshima University. Publication: Genome-wide kinetic properties of transcriptional bursting in mouse embryonic stem cells. Ochiai H, Hayashi T, Umeda M, Yoshimura M, Harada A, Shimizu Y, Nakano K, Saitoh N, Liu Z, Yamamoto T, Okamura T, Ohkawa Y, Kimura H, Nikaido I. Sci Adv. 2020 Jun 17;6(25):eaaz6699. doi: 10.1126/sciadv.aaz6699. eCollection 2020 Jun. PubMed 32596448.
Backbone
  Vector backbone: px335
  Backbone size w/o insert (bp): 8427
  Total vector size (bp): 8447
  Modifications to backbone: We applied an optimized sgRNA design (sgRNA(F+E)) (Chen et al., Cell, 2013)
  Vector type: Mammalian Expression
Growth in bacteria
  Bacterial resistance: Ampicillin, 100 μg/mL
  Growth temperature: 37°C
  Growth strain: DH5alpha
  Copy number: High Copy
Gene/Insert
  Gene/Insert name: sgRNA for mouse Ddx42
  gRNA/shRNA sequence: TCTGGAACAGCAAAGCCATC
  Species: Synthetic
  Cloning method: Restriction Enzyme; 5′ cloning site BbsI (destroyed during cloning); 3′ cloning site BbsI (destroyed during cloning)
  Sequencing primers: 5′ LKO1_5_primer
Terms and licenses: Academic/Nonprofit Terms; Industry Terms: Not Available to Industry
How to cite: px335-sgRNA-EF(Cas9n)-Ddx42-R was a gift from Hiroshi Ochiai (Addgene plasmid # 122344 ; http://n2t.net/addgene:122344 ; RRID:Addgene_122344)
